Addgene plasmid #209885: GOSR2-mCherry
Purpose: Expresses human GOSR2 (GS27) fused to mChery in mammalian cells
Depositing lab: Geert van den Bogaart. Depositing organization: University of Groningen.
Backbone
  Vector backbone: pmCherry-N1
  Backbone manufacturer: Clontech
  Vector type: Mammalian Expression
Growth in bacteria
  Bacterial resistance: Kanamycin, 50 μg/mL
  Growth temperature: 37°C
  Growth strain: DH5alpha
  Copy number: High Copy
Gene/Insert
  Gene/Insert name: GOSR2 (alt names: GS27; Membrin; Golgi SNAP receptor complex member 2)
  Species: H. sapiens (human)
  GenBank ID: NM_001012511.2
  Entrez Gene: GOSR2 (a.k.a. Bos1, EPM6, GS27, MYOS)
  Promoter: CMV
  Tag / fusion protein: mCherry (C terminal on insert)
  Cloning method: Restriction Enzyme; 5′ cloning site EcoRI (not destroyed); 3′ cloning site BamHI (not destroyed)
  Sequencing primers: 5′ TAACAACTCCGCCCCATT; 3′ CACCTTGAAGCGCATGAACT
Resource information
  A portion of this plasmid was derived from a plasmid made by: Synthetic gene
Terms and licenses: Academic/Nonprofit Terms; Industry Terms: Not Available to Industry
How to cite: GOSR2-mCherry was a gift from Geert van den Bogaart (Addgene plasmid # 209885 ; http://n2t.net/addgene:209885 ; RRID:Addgene_209885)
