[The description below was written by a language model from this plasmid's Addgene catalogue record and pLannotate feature annotations shown in this document.]
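Description:
GOSR2-mCherry is a mammalian expression plasmid of about 5.35 kb built on the Clontech pmCherry-N1 backbone. It drives production of human GOSR2 (also called GS27 or membrin, Golgi SNAP receptor complex member 2) fused at its C terminus to the red fluorescent protein mCherry. The GOSR2 coding sequence, recorded as derived from a synthetic gene, was inserted between the EcoRI and BamHI sites of the multiple cloning site, and both sites remain intact. Residual polylinker sequence flanks the insert and forms a short linker between GOSR2 and the downstream mCherry reading frame. Transcription is driven by the human cytomegalovirus immediate early enhancer and promoter, which give strong constitutive expression in most mammalian cell types, and it ends at an SV40 polyadenylation signal.

In bacteria the plasmid replicates from a high-copy ColE1/pUC-type origin and is selected with kanamycin. The single Tn5 aminoglycoside phosphotransferase gene (NeoR/KanR) lies behind both a bacterial bla promoter and the SV40 enhancer/early promoter. It is followed by an HSV thymidine kinase polyadenylation signal, so the same marker can also support G418 selection of stably transfected mammalian cells. An f1 phage origin is also present, a standard backbone element that allows single-stranded DNA production. The short large T antigen, ble and bGH poly(A) fragments in the annotation appear to be partial matches to backbone sequence rather than functional parts.

GOSR2 is annotated as a protein involved in transport from the cis/medial-Golgi to the trans-Golgi network. The fusion is therefore suited to fluorescence imaging of this protein's localisation and trafficking in transfected cells, although the record states only that the plasmid expresses the fusion in mammalian cells.
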