Features (pLannotate 1.2.2; 16 found; start..end, strand, type, name):
     61..364     +  enhancer       CMV enhancer: human cytomegalovirus immediate early enhancer
    365..568     +  promoter       CMV promoter: human cytomegalovirus (CMV) immediate early promoter
    591..618     +  misc_feature   MCS (fragment): multiple cloning site
    619..1254    +  CDS            GOSR2: GOSR2_HUMAN - Also known as GS27. Experimental evidence at protein level: Swiss-Prot protein existence level 1. Involved in transport of proteins from the cis/medial-Golgi to the trans-Golgi network. From Homo sapiens (Human).
   1255..1292    +  misc_feature   MCS (fragment): multiple cloning site
   1306..2013    +  CDS            mCherry: mCherry is a basic (constitutively fluorescent) red fluorescent protein published in 2004, derived from Discosoma sp.. It is reported to be a very rapidly-maturing monomer with low acid sensitivity.
   2033..2116    +  CDS            large T antigen (fragment): large T antigen from SV40 (simian virus 40)
   2139..2260    +  polyA_signal   SV40 poly(A) signal: SV40 polyadenylation signal
   2294..2722    -  rep_origin     f1 ori (sequence partly withheld): f1 bacteriophage origin of replication; arrow indicates direction of (+) strand synthesis
   2749..2853    +  promoter       AmpR promoter: bla
   2855..3212    +  promoter       SV40 promoter: SV40 enhancer and early promoter
   3247..4041    +  CDS            NeoR/KanR: aminoglycoside phosphotransferase from Tn5; aph(3')-II (or nptII); confers resistance to neomycin, kanamycin, and G418 (Geneticin®)
   4062..4214    +  CDS            ble (fragment): BLE_KLEPN - Experimental evidence at protein level: Swiss-Prot protein existence level 1. Binding protein with a strong affinity to the bleomycin family of antibiotics. Binds to CL990; an antimitotic-antibiotic compound. From Klebsiella pneumoniae.
   4273..4320    +  polyA_signal   HSV TK poly(A) signal: herpes simplex virus thymidine kinase polyadenylation signal (Cole and Stacy, 1985)
   4411..4427    -  polyA_signal   bGH poly(A) signal (fragment): bovine growth hormone polyadenylation signal
   4649..5237    +  rep_origin     ori: high-copy-number ColE1/pMB1/pBR322/pUC origin of replication
>Addgene plasmid #209885 | GOSR2-mCherry | addgene full sequence | sequence record 413663 | Addgene NGS Result
TAGTTATTAATAGTAATCAATTACGGGGTCATTAGTTCATAGCCCATATATGGAGTTCCGCGTTACATAA
CTTACGGTAAATGGCCCGCCTGGCTGACCGCCCAACGACCCCCGCCCATTGACGTCAATAATGACGTATG
TTCCCATAGTAACGCCAATAGGGACTTTCCATTGACGTCAATGGGTGGAGTATTTACGGTAAACTGCCCA
CTTGGCAGTACATCAAGTGTATCATATGCCAAGTACGCCCCCTATTGACGTCAATGACGGTAAATGGCCC
GCCTGGCATTATGCCCAGTACATGACCTTATGGGACTTTCCTACTTGGCAGTACATCTACGTATTAGTCA
TCGCTATTACCATGGTGATGCGGTTTTGGCAGTACATCAATGGGCGTGGATAGCGGTTTGACTCACGGGG
ATTTCCAAGTCTCCACCCCATTGACGTCAATGGGAGTTTGTTTTGGCACCAAAATCAACGGGACTTTCCA
AAATGTCGTAACAACTCCGCCCCATTGACGCAAATGGGCGGTAGGCGTGTACGGTGGGAGGTCTATATAA
GCAGAGCTGGTTTAGTGAACCGTCAGATCCGCTAGCGCTACCGGACTCAGATCTCGAGATGGACCCCCTG
TTCCAGCAGACCCACAAGCAGGTGCACGAGATCCAGAGCTGCATGGGCAGGCTGGAGACCGCCGACAAGC
AGAGCGTGCACATCGTGGAGAACGAGATCCAGGCCAGCATCGACCAGATCTTCAGCAGGCTGGAGAGGCT
GGAGATCCTGAGCAGCAAGGAGCCCCCCAACAAGAGGCAGAACGCCAGGCTGAGGGTGGACCAGCTGAAG
TACGACGTGCAGCACCTGCAGACCGCCCTGAGGAACTTCCAGCACAGGAGGCACGCCAGGGAGCAGCAGG
AGAGGCAGAGGGAGGAGCTGCTGAGCAGGACCTTCACCACCAACGACAGCGACACCACCATCCCCATGGA
CGAGAGCCTGCAGTTCAACAGCAGCCTGCAGAAGGTGCACAACGGCATGGACGACCTGATCCTGGACGGC
CACAACATCCTGGACGGCCTGAGGACCCAGAGGCTGACCCTGAAGGGCACCCAGAAGAAGATCCTGGACA
TCGCCAACATGCTGGGCCTGAGCAACACCGTGATGAGGCTGATCGAGAAGAGGGCCTTCCAGGACAAGTA
CTTCATGATCGGCGGCATGCTGCTGACCTGCGTGGTGATGTTCCTGGTGGTGCAGTACCTGACCCGAATT
CTGCAGTCGACGGTACCGCGGGCCCGGGATCCACCGGTCGCCACCATGGTGAGCAAGGGCGAGGAGGATA
ACATGGCCATCATCAAGGAGTTCATGCGCTTCAAGGTGCACATGGAGGGCTCCGTGAACGGCCACGAGTT
CGAGATCGAGGGCGAGGGCGAGGGCCGCCCCTACGAGGGCACCCAGACCGCCAAGCTGAAGGTGACCAAG
GGTGGCCCCCTGCCCTTCGCCTGGGACATCCTGTCCCCTCAGTTCATGTACGGCTCCAAGGCCTACGTGA
AGCACCCCGCCGACATCCCCGACTACTTGAAGCTGTCCTTCCCCGAGGGCTTCAAGTGGGAGCGCGTGAT
GAACTTCGAGGACGGCGGCGTGGTGACCGTGACCCAGGACTCCTCCCTGCAGGACGGCGAGTTCATCTAC
AAGGTGAAGCTGCGCGGCACCAACTTCCCCTCCGACGGCCCCGTAATGCAGAAGAAGACCATGGGCTGGG
AGGCCTCCTCCGAGCGGATGTACCCCGAGGACGGCGCCCTGAAGGGCGAGATCAAGCAGAGGCTGAAGCT
GAAGGACGGCGGCCACTACGACGCTGAGGTCAAGACCACCTACAAGGCCAAGAAGCCCGTGCAGCTGCCC
GGCGCCTACAACGTCAACATCAAGTTGGACATCACCTCCCACAACGAGGACTACACCATCGTGGAACAGT
ACGAACGCGCCGAGGGCCGCCACTCCACCGGCGGCATGGACGAGCTGTACAAGTAAAGCGGCCGCGACTC
TAGATCATAATCAGCCATACCACATTTGTAGAGGTTTTACTTGCTTTAAAAAACCTCCCACACCTCCCCC
TGAACCTGAAACATAAAATGAATGCAATTGTTGTTGTTAACTTGTTTATTGCAGCTTATAATGGTTACAA
ATAAAGCAATAGCATCACAAATTTCACAAATAAAGCATTTTTTTCACTGCATTCTAGTTGTGGTTTGTCC
AAACTCATCAATGTATCTTAAGGCGTAAATTGTAAGCGTTAATATTTTGTTAAAATTCGCGTTAAATTTT
TGTTAAATCAGCTCATTTTTTAACCAATAGGCCGAAATCGGCAAAATCCCTTATAAATCAAAAGAATAGA
CCGAGATAGGGT
[37 nt withheld, positions 2393-2429]
AAAGAACGTGGACTCCAACGTCAAAGG
[49 nt withheld, positions 2457-2505]
T
[91 nt withheld, positions 2507-2597]
G
[124 nt withheld, positions 2599-2722]
CAGGTGGCACTTTTCGGGGAAATGTGCGCGGAACCCCTATTTGTTTATTTTTCTAAATACATTCAAATAT
GTATCCGCTCATGAGACAATAACCCTGATAAATGCTTCAATAATATTGAAAAAGGAAGAGTCCTGAGGCG
GAAAGAACCAGCTGTGGAATGTGTGTCAGTTAGGGTGTGGAAAGTCCCCAGGCTCCCCAGCAGGCAGAAG
TATGCAAAGCATGCATCTCAATTAGTCAGCAACCAGGTGTGGAAAGTCCCCAGGCTCCCCAGCAGGCAGA
AGTATGCAAAGCATGCATCTCAATTAGTCAGCAACCATAGTCCCGCCCCTAACTCCGCCCATCCCGCCCC
TAACTCCGCCCAGTTCCGCCCATTCTCCGCCCCATGGCTGACTAATTTTTTTTATTTATGCAGAGGCCGA
GGCCGCCTCGGCCTCTGAGCTATTCCAGAAGTAGTGAGGAGGCTTTTTTGGAGGCCTAGGCTTTTGCAAA
GATCGATCAAGAGACAGGATGAGGATCGTTTCGCATGATTGAACAAGATGGATTGCACGCAGGTTCTCCG
GCCGCTTGGGTGGAGAGGCTATTCGGCTATGACTGGGCACAACAGACAATCGGCTGCTCTGATGCCGCCG
TGTTCCGGCTGTCAGCGCAGGGGCGCCCGGTTCTTTTTGTCAAGACCGACCTGTCCGGTGCCCTGAATGA
ACTGCAAGACGAGGCAGCGCGGCTATCGTGGCTGGCCACGACGGGCGTTCCTTGCGCAGCTGTGCTCGAC
GTTGTCACTGAAGCGGGAAGGGACTGGCTGCTATTGGGCGAAGTGCCGGGGCAGGATCTCCTGTCATCTC
ACCTTGCTCCTGCCGAGAAAGTATCCATCATGGCTGATGCAATGCGGCGGCTGCATACGCTTGATCCGGC
TACCTGCCCATTCGACCACCAAGCGAAACATCGCATCGAGCGAGCACGTACTCGGATGGAAGCCGGTCTT
GTCGATCAGGATGATCTGGACGAAGAGCATCAGGGGCTCGCGCCAGCCGAACTGTTCGCCAGGCTCAAGG
CGAGCATGCCCGACGGCGAGGATCTCGTCGTGACCCATGGCGATGCCTGCTTGCCGAATATCATGGTGGA
AAATGGCCGCTTTTCTGGATTCATCGACTGTGGCCGGCTGGGTGTGGCGGACCGCTATCAGGACATAGCG
TTGGCTACCCGTGATATTGCTGAAGAGCTTGGCGGCGAATGGGCTGACCGCTTCCTCGTGCTTTACGGTA
TCGCCGCTCCCGATTCGCAGCGCATCGCCTTCTATCGCCTTCTTGACGAGTTCTTCTGAGCGGGACTCTG
GGGTTCGAAATGACCGACCAAGCGACGCCCAACCTGCCATCACGAGATTTCGATTCCACCGCCGCCTTCT
ATGAAAGGTTGGGCTTCGGAATCGTTTTCCGGGACGCCGGCTGGATGATCCTCCAGCGCGGGGATCTCAT
GCTGGAGTTCTTCGCCCACCCTAGGGGGAGGCTAACTGAAACACGGAAGGAGACAATACCGGAAGGAACC
CGCGCTATGACGGCAATAAAAAGACAGAATAAAACGCACGGTGTTGGGTCGTTTGTTCATAAACGCGGGG
TTCGGTCCCAGGGCTGGCACTCTGTCGATACCCCACCGAGACCCCATTGGGGCCAATACGCCCGCGTTTC
TTCCTTTTCCCCACCCCACCCCCCAAGTTCGGGTGAAGGCCCAGGGCTCGCAGCCAACGTCGGGGCGGCA
GGCCCTGCCATAGCCTCAGGTTACTCATATATACTTTAGATTGATTTAAAACTTCATTTTTAATTTAAAA
GGATCTAGGTGAAGATCCTTTTTGATAATCTCATGACCAAAATCCCTTAACGTGAGTTTTCGTTCCACTG
AGCGTCAGACCCCGTAGAAAAGATCAAAGGATCTTCTTGAGATCCTTTTTTTCTGCGCGTAATCTGCTGC
TTGCAAACAAAAAAACCACCGCTACCAGCGGTGGTTTGTTTGCCGGATCAAGAGCTACCAACTCTTTTTC
CGAAGGTAACTGGCTTCAGCAGAGCGCAGATACCAAATACTGTTCTTCTAGTGTAGCCGTAGTTAGGCCA
CCACTTCAAGAACTCTGTAGCACCGCCTACATACCTCGCTCTGCTAATCCTGTTACCAGTGGCTGCTGCC
AGTGGCGATAAGTCGTGTCTTACCGGGTTGGACTCAAGACGATAGTTACCGGATAAGGCGCAGCGGTCGG
GCTGAACGGGGGGTTCGTGCACACAGCCCAGCTTGGAGCGAACGACCTACACCGAACTGAGATACCTACA
GCGTGAGCTATGAGAAAGCGCCACGCTTCCCGAAGGGAGAAAGGCGGACAGGTATCCGGTAAGCGGCAGG
GTCGGAACAGGAGAGCGCACGAGGGAGCTTCCAGGGGGAAACGCCTGGTATCTTTATAGTCCTGTCGGGT
TTCGCCACCTCTGACTTGAGCGTCGATTTTTGTGATGCTCGTCAGGGGGGCGGAGCCTATGGAAAAACGC
CAGCAACGCGGCCTTTTTACGGTTCCTGGCCTTTTGCTGGCCTTTTGCTCACATGTTCTTTCCTGCGTTA
TCCCCTGATTCTGTGGATAACCGTATTACCGCCATGCAT
